Addgene plasmid #124176: KA2897_pPB-TREtight-UBCmin-cHA-IRESH2BmKO2
Purpose: (Empty Backbone) piggyBac-based Dox-inducible expression (moderate)
Depositing lab: Hans Schöler. Depositing organization: Max Planck Institute for Molecular Biomedicine. Publication: Esrrb Unlocks Silenced Enhancers for Reprogramming to Naive Pluripotency. Adachi K, Kopp W, Wu G, Heising S, Greber B, Stehling M, Arauzo-Bravo MJ, Boerno ST, Timmermann B, Vingron M, Scholer HR. Cell Stem Cell. 2018 Aug 2;23(2):266-275.e6. doi: 10.1016/j.stem.2018.05.020. Epub 2018 Jun 14. PubMed 29910149.
Backbone
  Vector backbone: Unknown
  Vector type: Mammalian Expression
Growth in bacteria
  Bacterial resistance: Ampicillin, 100 μg/mL
  Growth temperature: 37°C
  Growth strain: DH5alpha
  Copy number: High Copy
Gene/Insert
  Gene/Insert name: None
Terms and licenses: Academic/Nonprofit Terms; Industry Terms: Not Available to Industry
Depositor comments: MCS: EcoRI-EcoRI
How to cite: KA2897_pPB-TREtight-UBCmin-cHA-IRESH2BmKO2 was a gift from Hans Schöler (Addgene plasmid # 124176 ; http://n2t.net/addgene:124176 ; RRID:Addgene_124176)
