[The description below was written by a language model from this plasmid's Addgene catalogue record and pLannotate feature annotations shown in this document.]
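Description:
KA2897_pPB-TREtight-UBCmin-cHA-IRESH2BmKO2 is an empty mammalian expression backbone for piggyBac transposon-based, doxycycline-inducible expression, described by the depositor as giving a moderate expression level. It is propagated in E. coli as a high-copy plasmid with a ColE1/pUC-type origin and ampicillin resistance (AmpR with its bla promoter). It also retains pBluescript-like remnants: an f1 origin, T7 and T3 promoters, and lacZα/lac promoter fragments. The parental backbone is recorded as unknown. The piggyBac terminal repeats implied by the "pPB" name were not picked up in the automated annotation, so their positions cannot be given from this record.

The expression cassette starts with tet operator repeats from the tight TRE promoter. These are followed by a short fragment of the human ubiquitin C promoter, consistent with the name's "UBCmin": a minimal UbC promoter apparently replaces the usual minimal CMV element, which probably accounts for the moderate output. Transcription therefore depends on a tetracycline-controlled transactivator, which this plasmid does not encode and which must be supplied separately. Downstream is the cloning site, which the depositor gives as EcoRI-EcoRI. The name indicates a C-terminal HA tag for the inserted ORF, although no HA feature is annotated. An EMCV IRES then drives translation of human histone H2B fused to the orange fluorescent protein mKO2, and the transcript ends at a bGH poly(A) signal. Induced cells thus report expression of the bicistronic transcript through nuclear, chromatin-bound orange fluorescence. A PGK poly(A) fragment lies upstream of the TRE. No mammalian drug-selection marker is annotated.

With a piggyBac transposase provided in trans, the cassette would be expected to integrate stably into the genome. The associated publication concerns reprogramming to naive pluripotency.
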