Features (pLannotate 1.2.2; 27 found; start..end, strand, type, name):
     81..99      +  promoter       T7 promoter: promoter for bacteriophage T7 RNA polymerase
    421..492     +  polyA_signal   PGK poly(A) signal (fragment): mouse phosphoglycerate kinase 1 polyadenylation signal
    518..536     +  protein_bind   tet operator: tetO; bacterial operator O2 for the tetR and tetA genes tetracycline repressor TetR
    518..726     +  promoter       tight TRE promoter (fragment): Tet-responsive promoter PTight, consisting of seven tet operator sequences followed by the minimal CMV promoter
    696..714     +  protein_bind   tet operator: tetO; bacterial operator O2 for the tetR and tetA genes tetracycline repressor TetR
    732..750     +  protein_bind   tet operator: tetO; bacterial operator O2 for the tetR and tetA genes tetracycline repressor TetR
    780..847     +  promoter       UbC promoter (fragment): human ubiquitin C promoter
    922..945     -  misc_feature   MCS (fragment): pBluescript multiple cloning site
   1065..1527    +  misc_feature   IRES: internal ribosome entry site (IRES) of the encephalomyocarditis virus (EMCV)
   1541..1918    +  CDS            H2B (sequence withheld): human histone H2B; HIST1H2BJ
   1937..2590    +  CDS            mKO2: mKO2 is a basic (constitutively fluorescent) orange fluorescent protein published in 2008, derived from Verrillofungia concinna. It has moderate acid sensitivity.
   2633..2857    +  polyA_signal   bGH poly(A) signal: bovine growth hormone polyadenylation signal
   2861..2877    +  promoter       SV40 promoter (fragment): SV40 enhancer and early promoter
   2928..2944    -  protein_bind   lac operator: The lac repressor binds to the lac operator to inhibit transcription in E. coli. This inhibition can be relieved by adding lactose or isopropyl-β-D-thiogalactopyranoside (IPTG). lac repressor encoded by lacI
   2952..2982    -  promoter       lac promoter: promoter for the E. coli lac operon
   2997..3018    -  protein_bind   CAP binding site: CAP binding activates transcription in the presence of cAMP. E. coli catabolite activator protein
   3031..3070    -  CDS            lacI (fragment): lac repressor; lacI; The lac repressor binds to the lac operator to inhibit transcription in E. coli. This inhibition can be relieved by adding lactose or isopropyl-β-D-thiogalactopyranoside (IPTG).
   3331..3349    -  promoter       T3 promoter: promoter for bacteriophage T3 RNA polymerase
   3394..3410    -  protein_bind   lac operator: The lac repressor binds to the lac operator to inhibit transcription in E. coli. This inhibition can be relieved by adding lactose or isopropyl-β-D-thiogalactopyranoside (IPTG). lac repressor encoded by lacI
   3418..3448    -  promoter       lac promoter: promoter for the E. coli lac operon
   3463..3484    -  protein_bind   CAP binding site: CAP binding activates transcription in the presence of cAMP. E. coli catabolite activator protein
   3497..3589    -  CDS            lacI (fragment): lac repressor; lacI; The lac repressor binds to the lac operator to inhibit transcription in E. coli. This inhibition can be relieved by adding lactose or isopropyl-β-D-thiogalactopyranoside (IPTG).
   3772..4360    -  rep_origin     ori: high-copy-number ColE1/pMB1/pBR322/pUC origin of replication
   4531..5391    -  CDS            AmpR: β-lactamase; bla; confers resistance to ampicillin, carbenicillin, and related antibiotics
   5392..5496    -  promoter       AmpR promoter: bla
   5549..5977    -  rep_origin     f1 ori (sequence partly withheld): f1 bacteriophage origin of replication; arrow indicates direction of (+) strand synthesis
   5982..78      -  CDS            lacZα (fragment) (across the origin): LacZα fragment of β-galactosidase; lacZ fragment
>Addgene plasmid #124176 | KA2897_pPB-TREtight-UBCmin-cHA-IRESH2BmKO2 | addgene full sequence | sequence record 239664 | Addgene NGS Result
GATGTGCTGCAAGGCGATTAAGTTGGGTAACGCCAGGGTTTTCCCAGTCACGACGTTGTAAAACGACGGC
CAGTGAATTGTAATACGACTCACTATAGGGCGAATTGGGTACCTTAACCCTAGAAAGATAGTCTGCGTAA
AATTGACGCATGCATTCTTGAAATATTGCTCTCTCTTTCTAAATAGCGCGAATCCGTCGCTGTGCATTTA
GGACATCTCAGTCGCCGCTTGGAGCTCCCGTGAGGCGTGCTTGTCAATGAGGTAAGTGTCACTGATTTTG
AACTATAACGACCGCGTGAGTCAAAATGACGCATGATTATCTTTTACGTGACTTTTAAGATTTAACTCAT
ACGATAATTATATTGTTATTTCATGTTCTACTTACGTGATAACTTATTATATATATATTTTCTTGTTATA
GATATCATAATTTAAACAAGCAAAACCAAATTAAGGGCCAGCTCATTCCTCCCACTCATGATCTATAGAT
CTTCTAGTGATTTATAGGTCTCGCAGATCCCTATCAGTGATAGAGAACGTATGTCGAGTTTACTCCCTAT
CAGTGATAGAGAACGATGTCGAGTTTACTCCCTATCAGTGATAGAGAACGTATGTCGAGTTTACTCCCTA
TCAGTGATAGAGAACGTATGTCGAGTTTACTCCCTATCAGTGATAGAGAACGTATGTCGAGTTTATCCCT
ATCAGTGATAGAGAACGTATGTCGAGTTTACTCCCTATCAGTGATAGAGATGATAGAGACCTATAAATCC
CGCGGCCATGGCGGTGAACGCCGATGATTATATAAGGACGCGCCGGGTGTGGCACAGCTAGTTCCGTCGC
AGCCGGGTTTGAATTCCTCGAGACGCGTGACTAGTGCCATGGCCTACCCATACGACGTGCCAGACTACGC
CTAGCGGCCGCTCGATAAGCTTGATATCGAATTCCGCCCCCCCCCCCTCTCCCTCCCCCCCCCCTAACGT
TACTGGCCGAAGCCGCTTGGAATAAGGCCGGTGTGCGTTTGTCTATATGTTATTTTCCACCATATTGCCG
TCTTTTGGCAATGTGAGGGCCCGGAAACCTGGCCCTGTCTTCTTGACGAGCATTCCTAGGGGTCTTTCCC
CTCTCGCCAAAGGAATGCAAGGTCTGTTGAATGTCGTGAAGGAAGCAGTTCCTCTGGAAGCTTCTTGAAG
ACAAACAACGTCTGTAGCGACCCTTTGCAGGCAGCGGAACCCCCCACCTGGCGACAGGTGCCTCTGCGGC
CAAAAGCCACGTGTATAAGATACACCTGCAAAGGCGGCACAACCCCAGTGCCACGTTGTGAGTTGGATAG
TTGTGGAAAGAGTCAAATGGCTCTCCTCAAGCGTATTCAACAAGGGGCTGAAGGATGCCCAGAAGGTACC
CCATTGTATGGGATCTGATCTGGGGCCTCGGTGCACATGCTTTACATGTGTTTAGTCGAGGTTAAAAAAA
CGTCTAGGCCCCCCGAACCACGGGGACGTGGTTTTCCTTTGAAAAACACGATGATAATATGGCCACAACC
[378 nt withheld, positions 1541-1918]
CTCGAGACTAGTGCCACCATGGTGAGTGTGATTAAACCAGAGATGAAGATGAGGTACTACATGGACGGCT
CCGTCAATGGGCATGAGTTCACAATTGAAGGTGAAGGCACAGGCAGACCTTACGAGGGACATCAAGAGAT
GACACTACGCGTCACAATGGCCGAGGGCGGGCCAATGCCTTTCGCGTTTGACTTAGTGTCACACGTGTTC
TGTTACGGCCACAGAGTATTTACTAAATATCCAGAAGAGATACCAGACTATTTCAAACAAGCATTTCCTG
AAGGCCTGTCATGGGAAAGGTCGTTGGAGTTCGAAGATGGTGGGTCCGCTTCAGTCAGTGCGCATATAAG
CCTTAGAGGAAACACCTTCTACCACAAATCCAAATTTACTGGGGTTAACTTTCCTGCCGATGGTCCTATC
ATGCAAAACCAAAGTGTTGATTGGGAGCCATCAACCGAGAAAATTACTGCCAGCGACGGAGTTCTGAAGG
GTGATGTTACGATGTACCTAAAACTTGAAGGAGGCGGCAATCACAAATGCCAAATGAAGACTACTTACAA
GGCGGCAAAAGAGATTCTTGAAATGCCAGGAGACCATTACATCGGCCATCGCCTCGTCAGGAAAACCGAA
GGCAACATTACTGAGCAGGTAGAAGATGCAGTAGCTCATTCCGCTAGCTGAATCGATGATCTAGAGCTCG
CTGATCAGCCTCGACTGTGCCTTCTAGTTGCCAGCCATCTGTTGTTTGCCCCTCCCCCGTGCCTTCCTTG
ACCCTGGAAGGTGCCACTCCCACTGTCCTTTCCTAATAAAATGAGGAAATTGCATCGCATTGTCTGAGTA
GGTGTCATTCTATTCTGGGGGGTGGGGTGGGGCAGGACAGCAAGGGGGAGGATTGGGAAGACAATAGCAG
GCATGCTGGGGATGCGGTGGGCTCTATGGCTTCTGAGGCGGAAAGAACCTGCAGCCCAAGCTTGGCGTAA
TCATGGTCATAGCTGTTTCCTGTGTGAAATTGTTATCCGCTCACAATTCCACACAACATACGAGCCGGAA
GCATAAAGTGTAAAGCCTGGGGTGCCTAATGAGTGAGCTAACTCACATTAATTGCGTTGCGCTCACTGCC
CGCTTTCCAGTCGGGAAACCTGTCGTGCCAGCGGATCCTTTGTTACTTTATAGAAGAAATTTTGAGTTTT
TGTTTTTTTTTAATAAATAAATAAACATAAATAAATTGTTTGTTGAATTTATTATTAGTATGTAAGTGTA
AATATAATAAAACTTAATATCTATTCAAATTAATAAATAAACCTCGATATACAGACCGATAAAACACATG
CGTCAATTTTACGCATGATTATCTTTAACGTACGTCACAATATGATTATCTTTCTAGGGTTAAAGAGCTC
CAGCTTTTGTTCCCTTTAGTGAGGGTTAATTTCGAGCTTGGCGTAATCATGGTCATAGCTGTTTCCTGTG
TGAAATTGTTATCCGCTCACAATTCCACACAACATACGAGCCGGAAGCATAAAGTGTAAAGCCTGGGGTG
CCTAATGAGTGAGCTAACTCACATTAATTGCGTTGCGCTCACTGCCCGCTTTCCAGTCGGGAAACCTGTC
GTGCCAGCTGCATTAATGAATCGGCCAACGCGCGGGGAGAGGCGGTTTGCGTATTGGGCGCTCTTCCGCT
TCCTCGCTCACTGACTCGCTGCGCTCGGTCGTTCGGCTGCGGCGAGCGGTATCAGCTCACTCAAAGGCGG
TAATACGGTTATCCACAGAATCAGGGGATAACGCAGGAAAGAACATGTGAGCAAAAGGCCAGCAAAAGGC
CAGGAACCGTAAAAAGGCCGCGTTGCTGGCGTTTTTCCATAGGCTCCGCCCCCCTGACGAGCATCACAAA
AATCGACGCTCAAGTCAGAGGTGGCGAAACCCGACAGGACTATAAAGATACCAGGCGTTTCCCCCTGGAA
GCTCCCTCGTGCGCTCTCCTGTTCCGACCCTGCCGCTTACCGGATACCTGTCCGCCTTTCTCCCTTCGGG
AAGCGTGGCGCTTTCTCATAGCTCACGCTGTAGGTATCTCAGTTCGGTGTAGGTCGTTCGCTCCAAGCTG
GGCTGTGTGCACGAACCCCCCGTTCAGCCCGACCGCTGCGCCTTATCCGGTAACTATCGTCTTGAGTCCA
ACCCGGTAAGACACGACTTATCGCCACTGGCAGCAGCCACTGGTAACAGGATTAGCAGAGCGAGGTATGT
AGGCGGTGCTACAGAGTTCTTGAAGTGGTGGCCTAACTACGGCTACACTAGAAGAACAGTATTTGGTATC
TGCGCTCTGCTGAAGCCAGTTACCTTCGGAAAAAGAGTTGGTAGCTCTTGATCCGGCAAACAAACCACCG
CTGGTAGCGGTGGTTTTTTTGTTTGCAAGCAGCAGATTACGCGCAGAAAAAAAGGATCTCAAGAAGATCC
TTTGATCTTTTCTACGGGGTCTGACGCTCAGTGGAACGAAAACTCACGTTAAGGGATTTTGGTCATGAGA
TTATCAAAAAGGATCTTCACCTAGATCCTTTTAAATTAAAAATGAAGTTTTAAATCAATCTAAAGTATAT
ATGAGTAAACTTGGTCTGACAGTTACCAATGCTTAATCAGTGAGGCACCTATCTCAGCGATCTGTCTATT
TCGTTCATCCATAGTTGCCTGACTCCCCGTCGTGTAGATAACTACGATACGGGAGGGCTTACCATCTGGC
CCCAGTGCTGCAATGATACCGCGAGACCCACGCTCACCGGCTCCAGATTTATCAGCAATAAACCAGCCAG
CCGGAAGGGCCGAGCGCAGAAGTGGTCCTGCAACTTTATCCGCCTCCATCCAGTCTATTAATTGTTGCCG
GGAAGCTAGAGTAAGTAGTTCGCCAGTTAATAGTTTGCGCAACGTTGTTGCCATTGCTACAGGCATCGTG
GTGTCACGCTCGTCGTTTGGTATGGCTTCATTCAGCTCCGGTTCCCAACGATCAAGGCGAGTTACATGAT
CCCCCATGTTGTGCAAAAAAGCGGTTAGCTCCTTCGGTCCTCCGATCGTTGTCAGAAGTAAGTTGGCCGC
AGTGTTATCACTCATGGTTATGGCAGCACTGCATAATTCTCTTACTGTCATGCCATCCGTAAGATGCTTT
TCTGTGACTGGTGAGTACTCAACCAAGTCATTCTGAGAATAGTGTATGCGGCGACCGAGTTGCTCTTGCC
CGGCGTCAATACGGGATAATACCGCGCCACATAGCAGAACTTTAAAAGTGCTCATCATTGGAAAACGTTC
TTCGGGGCGAAAACTCTCAAGGATCTTACCGCTGTTGAGATCCAGTTCGATGTAACCCACTCGTGCACCC
AACTGATCTTCAGCATCTTTTACTTTCACCAGCGTTTCTGGGTGAGCAAAAACGGGAAGGCAAAATGCCG
CAAAAAAGGGAATAAGGGCGACACGGAAATGTTGAATACTCATACTCTTCCTTTTTCAATATTATTGAAG
CATTTATCAGGGTTATTGTCTCATGAGCGGATACATATTTGAATGTATTTAGAAAAATAAACAAATAGGG
GTTCCGCGCACATTTCCCCGAAAAGTGCCACCTAAATTGTAAGCGTTAATATTTTGTTAAAATTCGCGTT
AAATTTTTGTTAAATCAGCTCATTTTTTAACCAATAGGCCGAAATCGGCAAAATCCCTTATAAATCAAAA
GAATAGACCGAGATAGGGT
[37 nt withheld, positions 5648-5684]
AAAGAACGTGGACTCCAACGTCAAAGG
[49 nt withheld, positions 5712-5760]
T
[91 nt withheld, positions 5762-5852]
G
[124 nt withheld, positions 5854-5977]
CCCATTCGCCATTCAGGCTGCGCAACTGTTGGGAAGGGCGATCGGTGCGGGCCTCTTCGCTATTACGCCA
GCTGGCGAAAGGGG
